Addgene plasmid #178489: pETM33_TNKS_TANK-peptide-bind
Purpose: Bacterial expression of human domain with His-tag and GST tag
Depositing lab: Ylva Ivarsson. Depositing organization: Uppsala University. Publication: Proteome-scale mapping of binding sites in the unstructured regions of the human proteome. Benz C, Ali M, Krystkowiak I, Simonetti L, Sayadi A, Mihalic F, Kliche J, Andersson E, Jemth P, Davey NE, Ivarsson Y. Mol Syst Biol. 2022 Jan;18(1):e10584. doi: 10.15252/msb.202110584. PubMed 35044719.
Backbone
  Vector backbone: pETM33
  Backbone size w/o insert (bp): 6017
  Vector type: Bacterial Expression
Growth in bacteria
  Bacterial resistance: Kanamycin, 50 μg/mL
  Growth temperature: 37°C
  Growth strain: DH5alpha
  Copy number: Unknown
Gene/Insert
  Gene/Insert name: TNKS_TANK-peptide-bind
  Species: H. sapiens (human); Synthetic
  Entrez Gene: TNKS (a.k.a. ARTD5, PARP-5a, PARP5A, PARPL, TIN1, TINF1, TNKS1, pART5)
  Promoter: T7/LacO
  Tag / fusion protein: His-GST (N terminal on insert)
  Cloning method: Restriction Enzyme; 5′ cloning site Nco1 (destroyed during cloning); 3′ cloning site EcoR1 (destroyed during cloning)
  Sequencing primers: 5′ CGGATCTGGAAGTTCTGTTCC; 3′ GAGTGCGGCCGCAAGCTTG
Terms and licenses: Academic/Nonprofit Terms; Industry Terms: Not Available to Industry
Depositor comments: Please visit https://www.biorxiv.org/content/10.1101/2021.04.13.439572v1 for bioRxv preprint. Growth in BL21 DE3 gold 37 C after induction with 1mM IPTG 4 hours 30 C. Insert: mgTGVPAVSGALRELLEACRNGDVSRVKRLVDAANVNAKDMAGRKSSPLHFAAGFGRKDVVEHLLQMGANVHARDDGGLIPLHNACSFGHAEVVSLLLCQGADPNARDNWNYTPLHEAAIKGKIDVCIVLLQHGADPNIRNTDGKSALDLADPSAKAVLTGEYKKDELLEAARSGNEEKLMALLTPLNVNCHASDGRKSTPLHLAAGYNRVRIVQLLLQHGADVHAKDKGGLVPLHNACSYGHYEVTELLLKHGACVNAMDLWQFTPLHEAASKNRVEVCSLLLSHGADPTLVNCHGKSAVDMAPTPELRERLTYEFKGHSLLQAAREADLAKVKKTLALEIINFKQPQSHETALHCAVASLHPKRKQVTELLLRKGANVNEKNKDFMTPLHVAAERAHNDVMEVLHKHGAKMNALDTLGQTALHRAALAGHLQTCRLLLSYGSDPSIISLQGFTAAQMGNEAVQQILSESTPIRTSD.
How to cite: pETM33_TNKS_TANK-peptide-bind was a gift from Ylva Ivarsson (Addgene plasmid # 178489 ; http://n2t.net/addgene:178489 ; RRID:Addgene_178489)
