[The description below was written by a language model from this plasmid's Addgene catalogue record and pLannotate feature annotations shown in this document.]
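Description:
pETM33_TNKS_TANK-peptide-bind is a bacterial expression plasmid built on the pETM33 backbone, a pET-type vector, for producing a domain of human tankyrase-1 (TNKS, also known as PARP5A) as an N-terminal His-GST fusion in E. coli. The sequenced plasmid is about 7.4 kb. It replicates from a ColE1/pMB1-family origin accompanied by the bom site and the rop gene, which moderates copy number, and it is selected with kanamycin through an aminoglycoside phosphotransferase (KanR) gene. An f1 phage origin is also present, and short remnants of the tetracycline resistance gene flank the lacI cassette as backbone leftovers.

Expression is driven by a T7 promoter followed directly by a lac operator and the T7 gene 10 ribosome binding site. The plasmid-borne lacI gene supplies repressor, so transcription stays off until IPTG is added in a host that provides T7 RNA polymerase; the depositor notes the use of a BL21(DE3)-type strain. The reading frame begins with a 6xHis tag, continues through Schistosoma japonicum glutathione S-transferase, and then enters the roughly 1.45 kb TNKS fragment, which the record names as the peptide-binding region of the protein. The insert was placed between NcoI and EcoRI sites, both destroyed during cloning. Downstream of the insert, the annotation picks up a second His-tag sequence and a T7 gene 10-derived fragment before the T7 terminator. The record does not indicate whether these vector sequences are translated. The double tag allows purification on nickel or glutathione resins. The construct belongs to a set of bait domains used for proteome-scale mapping of short peptide binding sites in unstructured regions of human proteins.
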