Features (pLannotate 1.2.2; 21 found; start..end, strand, type, name):
      1..589     +  rep_origin     ori: high-copy-number ColE1/pMB1/pBR322/pUC origin of replication
    775..914     -  misc_feature   bom: basis of mobility region from pBR322
   1016..1207    -  CDS            rop: Rop protein, which maintains plasmids at low copy number; rop
   1224..1604    +  CDS            YPB1_ECOLX: Protein predicted: Swiss-Prot protein existence level 4. From Escherichia coli.
   1676..1967    -  CDS            TcR (fragment): tetracycline efflux protein; tet; confers resistance to tetracycline
   1982..2003    -  protein_bind   CAP binding site: CAP binding activates transcription in the presence of cAMP. E. coli catabolite activator protein
   2016..3098    -  CDS            lacI: lac repressor; lacI; The lac repressor binds to the lac operator to inhibit transcription in E. coli. This inhibition can be relieved by adding lactose or isopropyl-β-D-thiogalactopyranoside (IPTG).
   3099..3176    -  promoter       lacI promoter: lacI
   3184..3463    -  CDS            TcR (fragment): tetracycline efflux protein; tet; confers resistance to tetracycline
   3485..3503    +  promoter       T7 promoter: promoter for bacteriophage T7 RNA polymerase
   3504..3528    +  protein_bind   lac operator: The lac repressor binds to the lac operator to inhibit transcription in E. coli. This inhibition can be relieved by adding lactose or isopropyl-β-D-thiogalactopyranoside (IPTG). lac repressor encoded by lacI
   3543..3565    +  RBS            RBS: efficient ribosome binding site from bacteriophage T7 gene 10 (Olins and Rangwala, 1989)
   3578..3595    +  CDS            7xHis (fragment): 6xHis affinity tag
   3614..4267    +  CDS            GST26_SCHJA: Experimental evidence at protein level: Swiss-Prot protein existence level 1. GST isoenzymes appear to play a central role in the parasite detoxification system. Other functions are also suspected including a role in increasing the solubility of haematin in the parasite gut. From Schistosoma japonicum (Blood fluke).
   4292..5746    +  CDS            TNKS (fragment): TNKS1_HUMAN - Also known as PARP5A From Homo sapiens (Human).
   5775..5792    +  CDS            9xHis (fragment): 9xHis affinity tag
   5802..5851    +  CDS            SET1 (fragment): solubility-enhancement tag derived from T7 phage gene 10B
   5859..5906    +  terminator     T7 terminator: transcription terminator for bacteriophage T7 RNA polymerase
   5943..6371    +  rep_origin     f1 ori (sequence partly withheld): f1 bacteriophage origin of replication; arrow indicates direction of (+) strand synthesis
   6424..6481    +  promoter       AmpR promoter (fragment): bla
   6490..7305    -  CDS            KanR: aminoglycoside phosphotransferase; aph(3')-Ia; confers resistance to kanamycin in bacteria or G418 (Geneticin®) in eukaryotes
>Addgene plasmid #178489 | pETM33_TNKS_TANK-peptide-bind | addgene full sequence | sequence record 357305 | Addgene NGS Result
TTGAGATCCTTTTTTTCTGCGCGTAATCTGCTGCTTGCAAACAAAAAAACCACCGCTACCAGCGGTGGTT
TGTTTGCCGGATCAAGAGCTACCAACTCTTTTTCCGAAGGTAACTGGCTTCAGCAGAGCGCAGATACCAA
ATACTGTCCTTCTAGTGTAGCCGTAGTTAGGCCACCACTTCAAGAACTCTGTAGCACCGCCTACATACCT
CGCTCTGCTAATCCTGTTACCAGTGGCTGCTGCCAGTGGCGATAAGTCGTGTCTTACCGGGTTGGACTCA
AGACGATAGTTACCGGATAAGGCGCAGCGGTCGGGCTGAACGGGGGGTTCGTGCACACAGCCCAGCTTGG
AGCGAACGACCTACACCGAACTGAGATACCTACAGCGTGAGCTATGAGAAAGCGCCACGCTTCCCGAAGG
GAGAAAGGCGGACAGGTATCCGGTAAGCGGCAGGGTCGGAACAGGAGAGCGCACGAGGGAGCTTCCAGGG
GGAAACGCCTGGTATCTTTATAGTCCTGTCGGGTTTCGCCACCTCTGACTTGAGCGTCGATTTTTGTGAT
GCTCGTCAGGGGGGCGGAGCCTATGGAAAAACGCCAGCAACGCGGCCTTTTTACGGTTCCTGGCCTTTTG
CTGGCCTTTTGCTCACATGTTCTTTCCTGCGTTATCCCCTGATTCTGTGGATAACCGTATTACCGCCTTT
GAGTGAGCTGATACCGCTCGCCGCAGCCGAACGACCGAGCGCAGCGAGTCAGTGAGCGAGGAAGCGGAAG
AGCGCCTGATGCGGTATTTTCTCCTTACGCATCTGTGCGGTATTTCACACCGCAATGGTGCACTCTCAGT
ACAATCTGCTCTGATGCCGCATAGTTAAGCCAGTATACACTCCGCTATCGCTACGTGACTGGGTCATGGC
TGCGCCCCGACACCCGCCAACACCCGCTGACGCGCCCTGACGGGCTTGTCTGCTCCCGGCATCCGCTTAC
AGACAAGCTGTGACCGTCTCCGGGAGCTGCATGTGTCAGAGGTTTTCACCGTCATCACCGAAACGCGCGA
GGCAGCTGCGGTAAAGCTCATCAGCGTGGTCGTGAAGCGATTCACAGATGTCTGCCTGTTCATCCGCGTC
CAGCTCGTTGAGTTTCTCCAGAAGCGTTAATGTCTGGCTTCTGATAAAGCGGGCCATGTTAAGGGCGGTT
TTTTCCTGTTTGGTCACTGATGCCTCCGTGTAAGGGGGATTTCTGTTCATGGGGGTAATGATACCGATGA
AACGAGAGAGGATGCTCACGATACGGGTTACTGATGATGAACATGCCCGGTTACTGGAACGTTGTGAGGG
TAAACAACTGGCGGTATGGATGCGGCGGGACCAGAGAAAAATCACTCAGGGTCAATGCCAGCGCTTCGTT
AATACAGATGTAGGTGTTCCACAGGGTAGCCAGCAGCATCCTGCGATGCAGATCCGGAACATAATGGTGC
AGGGCGCTGACTTCCGCGTTTCCAGACTTTACGAAACACGGAAACCGAAGACCATTCATGTTGTTGCTCA
GGTCGCAGACGTTTTGCAGCAGCAGTCGCTTCACGTTCGCTCGCGTATCGGTGATTCATTCTGCTAACCA
GTAAGGCAACCCCGCCAGCCTAGCCGGGTCCTCAACGACAGGAGCACGATCATGCGCACCCGTGGGGCCG
CCATGCCGGCGATAATGGCCTGCTTCTCGCCGAAACGTTTGGTGGCGGGACCAGTGACGAAGGCTTGAGC
GAGGGCGTGCAAGATTCCGAATACCGCAAGCGACAGGCCGATCATCGTCGCGCTCCAGCGAAAGCGGTCC
TCGCCGAAAATGACCCAGAGCGCTGCCGGCACCTGTCCTACGAGTTGCATGATAAAGAAGACAGTCATAA
GTGCGGCGACGATAGTCATGCCCCGCGCCCACCGGAAGGAGCTGACTGGGTTGAAGGCTCTCAAGGGCAT
CGGTCGAGATCCCGGTGCCTAATGAGTGAGCTAACTTACATTAATTGCGTTGCGCTCACTGCCCGCTTTC
CAGTCGGGAAACCTGTCGTGCCAGCTGCATTAATGAATCGGCCAACGCGCGGGGAGAGGCGGTTTGCGTA
TTGGGCGCCAGGGTGGTTTTTCTTTTCACCAGTGAGACGGGCAACAGCTGATTGCCCTTCACCGCCTGGC
CCTGAGAGAGTTGCAGCAAGCGGTCCACGCTGGTTTGCCCCAGCAGGCGAAAATCCTGTTTGATGGTGGT
TAACGGCGGGATATAACATGAGCTGTCTTCGGTATCGTCGTATCCCACTACCGAGATATCCGCACCAACG
CGCAGCCCGGACTCGGTAATGGCGCGCATTGCGCCCAGCGCCATCTGATCGTTGGCAACCAGCATCGCAG
TGGGAACGATGCCCTCATTCAGCATTTGCATGGTTTGTTGAAAACCGGACATGGCACTCCAGTCGCCTTC
CCGTTCCGCTATCGGCTGAATTTGATTGCGAGTGAGATATTTATGCCAGCCAGCCAGACGCAGACGCGCC
GAGACAGAACTTAATGGGCCCGCTAACAGCGCGATTTGCTGGTGACCCAATGCGACCAGATGCTCCACGC
CCAGTCGCGTACCGTCTTCATGGGAGAAAATAATACTGTTGATGGGTGTCTGGTCAGAGACATCAAGAAA
TAACGCCGGAACATTAGTGCAGGCAGCTTCCACAGCAATGGCATCCTGGTCATCCAGCGGATAGTTAATG
ATCAGCCCACTGACGCGTTGCGCGAGAAGATTGTGCACCGCCGCTTTACAGGCTTCGACGCCGCTTCGTT
CTACCATCGACACCACCACGCTGGCACCCAGTTGATCGGCGCGAGATTTAATCGCCGCGACAATTTGCGA
CGGCGCGTGCAGGGCCAGACTGGAGGTGGCAACGCCAATCAGCAACGACTGTTTGCCCGCCAGTTGTTGT
GCCACGCGGTTGGGAATGTAATTCAGCTCCGCCATCGCCGCTTCCACTTTTTCCCGCGTTTTCGCAGAAA
CGTGGCTGGCCTGGTTCACCACGCGGGAAACGGTCTGATAAGAGACACCGGCATACTCTGCGACATCGTA
TAACGTTACTGGTTTCACATTCACCACCCTGAATTGACTCTCTTCCGGGCGCTATCATGCCATACCGCGA
AAGGTTTTGCGCCATTCGATGGTGTCCGGGATCTCGACGCTCTCCCTTATGCGACTCCTGCATTAGGAAG
CAGCCCAGTAGTAGGTTGAGGCCGTTGAGCACCGCCGCCGCAAGGAATGGTGCATGCAAGGAGATGGCGC
CCAACAGTCCCCCGGCCACGGGGCCTGCCACCATACCCACGCCGAAACAAGCGCTCATGAGCCCGAAGTG
GCGAGCCCGATCTTCCCCATCGGTGATGTCGGCGATATAGGCGCCAGCAACCGCACCTGTGGCGCCGGTG
ATGCCGGCCACGATGCGTCCGGCGTAGAGGATCGAGATCTCGATCCCGCGAAATTAATACGACTCACTAT
AGGGGAATTGTGAGCGGATAACAATTCCCCTCTAGAAATAATTTTGTTTAACTTTAAGAAGGAGATATAC
CATGAAACATCACCATCACCATCACAACACTAGTAGCAATTCCATGTCCCCTATACTAGGTTATTGGAAA
ATTAAGGGCCTTGTGCAACCCACTCGACTTCTTTTGGAATATCTTGAAGAAAAATATGAAGAGCATTTGT
ATGAGCGCGATGAAGGTGATAAATGGCGAAACAAAAAGTTTGAATTGGGTTTGGAGTTTCCCAATCTTCC
TTATTATATTGATGGTGATGTTAAATTAACACAGTCTATGGCCATCATACGTTATATAGCTGACAAGCAC
AACATGTTGGGTGGTTGTCCAAAAGAGCGTGCAGAGATTTCAATGCTTGAAGGAGCGGTTTTGGATATTA
GATACGGTGTTTCGAGAATTGCATATAGTAAAGACTTTGAAACTCTCAAAGTTGATTTTCTTAGCAAGCT
ACCTGAAATGCTGAAAATGTTCGAAGATCGTTTATGTCATAAAACATATTTAAATGGTGATCATGTAACC
CATCCTGACTTCATGTTGTATGACGCTCTTGATGTTGTTTTATACATGGACCCAATGTGCCTGGATGCGT
TCCCAAAATTAGTTTGTTTTAAAAAACGTATTGAAGCTATCCCACAAATTGATAAGTACTTGAAATCCAG
CAAGTATATAGCATGGCCTTTGCAGGGCTGGCAAGCCACGTTTGGTGGTGGCGACCATCCTCCAAAATCG
GATCTGGAAGTTCTGTTCCAGGGGCCCATGGGTACCGGCGTGCCGGCGGTTAGCGGTGCGCTGCGTGAGC
TGCTGGAAGCGTGCCGTAACGGCGACGTGAGCCGTGTTAAGCGTCTGGTGGACGCGGCGAACGTTAACGC
GAAGGATATGGCGGGTCGTAAAAGCAGCCCGCTGCACTTTGCGGCGGGTTTTGGTCGTAAAGATGTGGTT
GAGCACCTGCTGCAGATGGGTGCGAACGTGCATGCGCGTGATGATGGTGGCCTGATTCCGCTGCACAACG
CGTGCAGCTTCGGTCACGCGGAAGTGGTTAGCCTGCTGCTGTGCCAGGGTGCGGACCCGAACGCGCGTGA
TAACTGGAACTACACCCCGCTGCACGAAGCGGCGATCAAGGGTAAAATTGACGTGTGCATCGTTCTGCTG
CAACACGGTGCGGACCCGAACATCCGTAACACCGATGGTAAAAGCGCGCTGGACCTGGCGGATCCGAGCG
CGAAAGCGGTGCTGACCGGTGAATACAAGAAAGACGAGCTGCTGGAAGCGGCGCGTAGCGGTAACGAGGA
AAAGCTGATGGCGCTGCTGACCCCGCTGAACGTTAACTGCCACGCGAGCGATGGTCGTAAGAGCACCCCG
CTGCACCTGGCGGCGGGTTATAACCGTGTGCGTATTGTTCAGCTGCTGCTGCAGCATGGTGCGGACGTGC
ACGCGAAGGATAAAGGTGGCCTGGTGCCGCTGCATAACGCGTGCAGCTACGGTCACTATGAGGTGACCGA
ACTGCTGCTGAAGCACGGCGCGTGCGTTAACGCGATGGACCTGTGGCAGTTTACCCCGCTGCACGAGGCG
GCGAGCAAAAACCGTGTGGAAGTTTGCAGCCTGCTGCTGAGCCACGGTGCGGACCCGACCCTGGTGAACT
GCCACGGCAAGAGCGCGGTTGATATGGCGCCGACCCCGGAGCTGCGTGAACGTCTGACCTACGAGTTCAA
AGGTCATAGCCTGCTGCAGGCGGCGCGTGAAGCGGATCTGGCGAAGGTGAAGAAAACCCTGGCGCTGGAG
ATCATTAACTTTAAACAGCCGCAAAGCCATGAAACCGCGCTGCACTGCGCGGTGGCGAGCCTGCACCCGA
AGCGTAAACAAGTTACCGAGCTGCTGCTGCGTAAGGGCGCGAACGTGAACGAAAAGAACAAAGACTTTAT
GACCCCGCTGCATGTTGCGGCGGAGCGTGCGCACAACGATGTGATGGAAGTTCTGCACAAGCACGGTGCG
AAAATGAACGCGCTGGACACCCTGGGCCAAACCGCGCTGCATCGTGCGGCGCTGGCGGGTCACCTGCAAA
CCTGCCGTCTGCTGCTGAGCTATGGCAGCGATCCGAGCATCATTAGCCTGCAGGGTTTTACCGCGGCGCA
AATGGGCAACGAGGCGGTTCAGCAAATTCTGAGCGAAAGCACCCCGATCCGTACCAGCGACTAAGAATTC
GAGCTCCGTCGACAAGCTTGCGGCCGCACTCGAGCACCACCACCACCACCACTGAGATCCGGCTGCTAAC
AAAGCCCGAAAGGAAGCTGAGTTGGCTGCTGCCACCGCTGAGCAATAACTAGCATAACCCCTTGGGGCCT
CTAAACGGGTCTTGAGGGGTTTTTTGCTGAAAGGAGGAACTATATCCGGATTGGCGAATGGG
[124 nt withheld, positions 5943-6066]
C
[91 nt withheld, positions 6068-6158]
A
[49 nt withheld, positions 6160-6208]
CCTTTGACGTTGGAGTCCACGTTCTTTAATAGTGGACTCTTGTTCCAAACTGGAACAACACTCAACCCTA
TCTCGGTCTATTCTTTTGATTTATAAGGGATTTTGCCGATTTCGGCCTATTGGTTAAAAAATGAGCTGAT
TTAACAAAAATTTAACGCGAATTTTAACAAAATATTAACGCTTACAATTTAGGTGGCACTTTTCGGGGAA
ATGTGCGCGGAACCCCTATTTGTTTATTTTTCTAAATACATTCAAATATGTATCCGCTCATGAATTAATT
CTTAGAAAAACTCATCGAGCATCAAATGAAACTGCAATTTATTCATATCAGGATTATCAATACCATATTT
TTGAAAAAGCCGTTTCTGTAATGAAGGAGAAAACTCACCGAGGCAGTTCCATAGGATGGCAAGATCCTGG
TATCGGTCTGCGATTCCGACTCGTCCAACATCAATACAACCTATTAATTTCCCCTCGTCAAAAATAAGGT
TATCAAGTGAGAAATCACCATGAGTGACGACTGAATCCGGTGAGAATGGCAAAAGTTTATGCATTTCTTT
CCAGACTTGTTCAACAGGCCAGCCATTACGCTCGTCATCAAAATCACTCGCATCAACCAAACCGTTATTC
ATTCGTGATTGCGCCTGAGCGAGACGAAATACGCGATCGCTGTTAAAAGGACAATTACAAACAGGAATCG
AATGCAACCGGCGCAGGAACACTGCCAGCGCATCAACAATATTTTCACCTGAATCAGGATATTCTTCTAA
TACCTGGAATGCTGTTTTCCCGGGGATCGCAGTGGTGAGTAACCATGCATCATCAGGAGTACGGATAAAA
TGCTTGATGGTCGGAAGAGGCATAAATTCCGTCAGCCAGTTTAGTCTGACCATCTCATCTGTAACATCAT
TGGCAACGCTACCTTTGCCATGTTTCAGAAACAACTCTGGCGCATCGGGCTTCCCATACAATCGATAGAT
TGTCGCACCTGATTGCCCGACATTATCGCGAGCCCATTTATACCCATATAAATCAGCATCCATGTTGGAA
TTTAATCGCGGCCTAGAGCAAGACGTTTCCCGTTGAATATGGCTCATAACACCCCTTGTATTACTGTTTA
TGTAAGCAGACAGTTTTATTGTTCATGACCAAAATCCCTTAACGTGAGTTTTCGTTCCACTGAGCGTCAG
ACCCCGTAGAAAAGATCAAAGGATCTTC
